>Addgene plasmid #145993 | pAc5.1B-lambdaN-HA-DmTral-LSm-R21E-V5His6_B | depositor full sequence | sequence record 288438 | Full Sequence
CTTCAAGGAATTAATTCTATATTCTAAAAACACAAATGATACTTCTAAAAAAAATCATGAATGGCATCAA
CTCTGAATCAAATCTTTGCAGATGCACCTACTTCTCATTTCCACTGTCACATCATTTTTCCAGATCTCGC
TGCCTGTTATGTGGCCCACAAACCAAGACACGTTTTATGGCCATTAAAGCTGGCTGATCGTCGCCAAACA
CCAAATACATATCAATATGTACATTCGAGAAAGAAGCGATCAAAGAAGCGTCTTCGGGCGAGTAGGAGAA
TGCGGAGGAGAAGGAGAACGAGCTGATCTAGTATCTCTCCACAATCCAATGCCAACTGACCAACTGGCCA
TATTCGGAGCAATTTGAAGCCAATTTCCATCGCCTGGCGATCGCTCCATTCTTGGCTATATGTTTTTCAC
CGTTCCCGGGGCCATTTTCAAAGACTCGTCGGTAAGATAAGATTGTGTCACTCGCTGTCTCTCTTCATTT
GTCGAAGAATGCTGAGGAATTTCGCGATGACGTCGGCGAGTATTTTGAAGAATGAGAATAATTTGTATTT
ATACGAAAATCAGTTAGTGGAATTTTCTACAAAAACATGTTATCTATAGATAATTTTGTTGCAAAATATG
TTGACTATGACAAAGATTGTATGTATATACCTTTAATGTATTCTCATTTTCTTATGTATTTATAATGGCA
ATGATGATACTGATGATATTTTAAGATGATGCCAGACCACAGGCTGATTTCTGCGTCTTTTGCCGAACGC
AGTGCATGTGCGGTTGTTGTTTTTTGGAATAGTTTCAATTTTCGGACTGTCCGCTTTGATTTCAGTTTCT
TGGCTTATTCAAAAAGCAAAGTAAAGCCAAAAAAGCGAGATGGCAATACCAAATGCGGCAAAACGGTAGT
GGAAGGAAAGGGGTGCGGGGCAGCGGAAGGAAGGGTGGGGCGGGGCGTGGCGGGGTCTGTGGCTGGGCGC
GACGTCACCGACGTTGGAGCCACTCCTTTGACCATGTGTGCGTGTGTGTATTATTCGTGTCTCGCCACTC
GCCGGTTGTTTTTTTCTTTTTATCTCGCTCTCTCTAGCGCCATCTCGTACGCATGCTCAACGCACCGCAT
GTTGCCGTGTCCTTTATGCGTCATTTTGGCTCGAAATAGGCAATTATTTAAACAAAGATTAGTCAACGAA
AACGCTAAAATAAATAAGTCTACAATATGGTTACTTATTGCCATGTGTGTGCAGCCAACGATAGCAACAA
AAGCAACAACACAGTGGCTTTCCCTCTTTCACTTTTTGTTTGCAAGCGCGTGCGAGCAAGACGGCACGAC
CGGCAAACGCAATTACGCTGACAAAGAGCAGACGAAGTTTTGGCCGAAAAACATCAAGGCGCCTGATACG
AATGCATTTGCAATAACAATTGCGATATTTAATATTGTTTATGAAGCTGTTTGACTTCAAAACACACAAA
AAAAAAAATAAAACAAATTATTTGAAAGAGAATTAGGAATCGGACAGCTTATCGTTACGGGCTAACAGCA
CACCGAGACGAAATAGCTTACCTGACGTCACAGCCTCTGGAAGAACTGCCGCCAAGCAGAGAGAGAGAGA
AAAAGAGGGAGAGCAGCTTAGACCGCATGTGCTTGTGTGTGAGGCGTCTCTCTCTTCGTCTCCTGTTTGC
GCAAACGCATAGACTGCACTGAGAAAATCGATTACCTATTTTTTATGAATGAATATTTGCACTATTACTA
TTCAAAACTATTAAGATAGCAATCACATTCAATAGCCAAATACTATACCACCTGAGCGATGCAACGAAAT
GATCAATTTGAGCAAAAATGCTGCATATTTAGGACGGCATCATTATAGAAATGCTTCTTGCTGTGTACTT
TTCTCTCGTCTGGCAGCTGTTTCGCCGTTATTGTTAAAACCGGCTTAAGTTAGGTGTGTTTTCTACGACT
AGTGATGCCCCTACTAGAAGATGTGTGTTGCACAAATGTCCCTGAATAACCAATTTGAAGTGCAGATAGC
AGTAAACGTAAGCTAATATGAATATTATTTAACTGTAATGTTTTAATATCGCTGGACATTACTAATAAAC
CCACTATAAACACATGTACATATGTATGTTTTGGCATACAATGAGTAGTTGGGGAAAAAATGTGTAAAAG
CACCGTGACCATCACAGCATAAAGATAACCAGCTGAAGTATCGAATATGAGTAACCCCCAAATTGAATCA
CATGCCGCAACTGATAGGACCCATGGAAGTACACTCTTCATGGCGATATACAAGACACACACAAGCACGA
ACACCCAGTTGCGGAGGAAATTCTCCGTAAATGAAAACCCAATCGGCGAACAATTCATACCCATATATGG
TAAAAGTTTTGAACGCGACTTGAGAGCGGAGAGCATTGCGGCTGATAAGGTTTTAGCGCTAAGCGGGCTT
TATAAAACGGGCTGCGGGACCAGTTTTCATATCACTACCGTTTGAGTTCTTGTGCTGTGTGGATACTCCT
CCCGACACAAAGCCGCTCCATCAGCCAGCAGTCGTCTAATCCAGAGACCCCGGATCGGGGTACCAACATG
GACGCACAAACACGACGACGTGAGCGTCGCGCTGAGAAACAAGCTCAATGGAAAGCTGCAAACGGTGGAT
CTCCTCCACATATGGCTTACCCATACGATGTTCCAGATTACGCTCCTCCAAGCTTGAATTCTATGAGCGG
GGGATTACCGGAGTTGGGCTCCAAAATCAGCCTCATTTCCAAGGCGGACATTGAGTACGAGGGCCGCCTG
TACACGGTGGATCCGCAGGAGTGCACCATTGCGCTCTCGAGTGTGCGATCCTTCGGTACAGAAGATCGGG
ACACCCAGTTCCAGATAGCGCCGCAATCGCAGATCTACGACTACATCCTCTTCCGTGGCTCGGACATCAA
GGACATTCGCGTTGTCAACAACCACACGCTGCCGCACCACAATGACCCGGCGATCATGCAGGCGCAGCTC
GGCGGCCGCTCGAGTCTAGAGGGCCCGCGGTTCGAAGGTAAGCCTATCCCTAACCCTCTCCTCGGTCTCG
ATTCTACGCGTACCGGTCATCATCACCATCACCATTGAGTTTAAACCCGCTGATCAGCCTCGACTGTGCC
TTCTAAGGCCTGAGCTCGCTGATCAGCCTCGATCGAGGATCCAGACATGATAAGATACATTGATGAGTTT
GGACAAACCACAACTAGAATGCAGTGAAAAAAATGCTTTATTTGTGAAATTTGTGATGCTATTGCTTTAT
TTGTAACCATTATAAGCTGCAATAAACAAGTTAACAACAACAATTGCATTCATTTTATGTTTCAGGTTCA
GGGGGAGGTGTGGGAGGTTTTTTAAAGCAAGTAAAACCTCTACAAATGTGGTATGGCTGATTATGATCAG
TCGACCGATGCCCTTGAGAGCCTTCAACCCAGTCAGCTCCTTCCGGTGGGCGCGGGGCATGACTATCGTC
GCCGCACTTATGACTGTCTTCTTTATCATGCAACTCGTAGGACAGGTGCCGGCAGCGCTCTGGGTCATTT
TCGGCGAGGACCGCTTTCGCTGGAGCGCGACGATGATCGGCCTGTCGCTTGCGGTATTCGGAATCTTGCA
CGCCCTCGCTCAAGCCTTCGTCACTGGTCCCGCCACCAAACGTTTCGGCGAGAAGCAGGCCATTATCGCC
GGCATGGCGGCCGACGCGCTGGGCTACGTCTTGCTGGCGTTCGCGACGCGAGGCTGGATGGCCTTCCCCA
TTATGATTCTTCTCGCTTCCGGCGGCATCGGGATGCCCGCGTTGCAGGCCATGCTGTCCAGGCAGGTAGA
TGACGACCATCAGGGACAGCTTCAAGGATCGCTCGCGGCTCTTACCAGCCAGCAAAAGGCCAGGAACCGT
AAAAAGGCCGCGTTGCTGGCGTTTTTCCATAGGCTCCGCCCCCCTGACGAGCATCACAAAAATCGACGCT
CAAGTCAGAGGTGGCGAAACCCGACAGGACTATAAAGATACCAGGCGTTTCCCCCTGGAAGCTCCCTCGT
GCGCTCTCCTGTTCCGACCCTGCCGCTTACCGGATACCTGTCCGCCTTTCTCCCTTCGGGAAGCGTGGCG
CTTTCTCAATGCTCACGCTGTAGGTATCTCAGTTCGGTGTAGGTCGTTCGCTCCAAGCTGGGCTGTGTGC
ACGAACCCCCCGTTCAGCCCGACCGCTGCGCCTTATCCGGTAACTATCGTCTTGAGTCCAACCCGGTAAG
ACACGACTTATCGCCACTGGCAGCAGCCACTGGTAACAGGATTAGCAGAGCGAGGTATGTAGGCGGTGCT
ACAGAGTTCTTGAAGTGGTGGCCTAACTACGGCTACACTAGAAGGACAGTATTTGGTATCTGCGCTCTGC
TGAAGCCAGTTACCTTCGGAAAAAGAGTTGGTAGCTCTTGATCCGGCAAACAAACCACCGCTGGTAGCGG
TGGTTTTTTTGTTTGCAAGCAGCAGATTACGCGCAGAAAAAAAGGATCTCAAGAAGATCCTTTGATCTTT
TCTACGGGGTCTGACGCTCAGTGGAACGAAAACTCACGTTAAGGGATTTTGGTCATGAGATTATCAAAAA
GGATCTTCACCTAGATCCTTTTAAATTAAAAATGAAGTTTTAAATCAATCTAAAGTATATATGAGTAAAC
TTGGTCTGACAGTTACCAATGCTTAATCAGTGAGGCACCTATCTCAGCGATCTGTCTATTTCGTTCATCC
ATAGTTGCCTGACTCCCCGTCGTGTAGATAACTACGATACGGGAGGGCTTACCATCTGGCCCCAGTGCTG
CAATGATACCGCGAGACCCACGCTCACCGGCTCCAGATTTATCAGCAATAAACCAGCCAGCCGGAAGGGC
CGAGCGCAGAAGTGGTCCTGCAACTTTATCCGCCTCCATCCAGTCTATTAATTGTTGCCGGGAAGCTAGA
GTAAGTAGTTCGCCAGTTAATAGTTTGCGCAACGTTGTTGCCATTGCTGCAGGCATCGTGGTGTCACGCT
CGTCGTTTGGTATGGCTTCATTCAGCTCCGGTTCCCAACGATCAAGGCGAGTTACATGATCCCCCATGTT
GTGCAAAAAAGCGGTTAGCTCCTTCGGTCCTCCGATCGTTGTCAGAAGTAAGTTGGCCGCAGTGTTATCA
CTCATGGTTATGGCAGCACTGCATAATTCTCTTACTGTCATGCCATCCGTAAGATGCTTTTCTGTGACTG
GTGAGTACTCAACCAAGTCATTCTGAGAATAGTGTATGCGGCGACCGAGTTGCTCTTGCCCGGCGTCAAC
ACGGGATAATACCGCGCCACATAGCAGAACTTTAAAAGTGCTCATCATTGGAAAACGTTCTTCGGGGCGA
AAACTCTCAAGGATCTTACCGCTGTTGAGATCCAGTTCGATGTAACCCACTCGTGCACCCAACTGATCTT
CAGCATCTTTTACTTTCACCAGCGTTTCTGGGTGAGCAAAAACAGGAAGGCAAAATGCCGCAAAAAAGGG
AATAAGGGCGACACGGAAATGTTGAATACTCATACTCTTCCTTTTTCAATATTATTGAAGCATTTATCAG
GGTTATTGTCTCATGAGCGGATACATATTTGAATGTATTTAGAAAAATAAACAAATAGGGGTTCCGCGCA
CATTTCCCCGAAAAGTGCCACCTGACGTCTAAGAAACCATTATTATCATGACATTAACCTATAAAAATAG
GCGTATCACGAGGCCCTTTCGT
Features (pLannotate 1.2.2; 11 found; start..end, strand, type, name):
     56..2568    +  promoter       Ac5 promoter: Drosophila melanogaster actin 5C promoter
   2588..2653    +  CDS            N (fragment): REGN_LAMBD - Experimental evidence at protein level: Swiss-Prot protein existence level 1. Plays a role as a transcriptional antitermination factor that allows the virus to initiate its lytic phase. Activates expression of the delayed viral early genes by modifying host RNA polymerase (RNAP) into a form that is resistant to termination signals. This antitermination function requires the host NusA protein which serves to stabilize the interaction between antitermination protein N and host RNA polymerase. From Escherichia phage lambda (Bacteriophage lambda).
   2678..2704    +  CDS            3xHA (fragment): three tandem HA epitope tags
   2723..3025    +  CDS            LSM14B (fragment): LS14B_HUMAN - Also known as C20orf40 From Homo sapiens (Human).
   3047..3088    +  CDS            V5 tag: epitope tag from simian virus 5
   3188..3322    -  polyA_signal   SV40 poly(A) signal: SV40 polyadenylation signal
   3345..3429    -  CDS            large T antigen (fragment): large T antigen from SV40 (simian virus 40)
   3430..3900    +  CDS            TcR (fragment): tetracycline efflux protein; tet; confers resistance to tetracycline
   3944..4532    -  rep_origin     ori: high-copy-number ColE1/pMB1/pBR322/pUC origin of replication
   4703..5563    -  CDS            AmpR: β-lactamase; bla; confers resistance to ampicillin, carbenicillin, and related antibiotics
   5564..5668    -  promoter       AmpR promoter: bla
