[The description below was written by a language model from this plasmid's Addgene catalogue record and pLannotate feature annotations shown in this document.]
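Description:
pAc5.1B-lambdaN-HA-DmTral-LSm-R21E-V5His6_B is a 5,762 nt insect expression plasmid for producing a tagged, mutant fragment of the Drosophila melanogaster protein Trailer Hitch (Tral, also called LSm15) in fly cells. The catalogue lists the backbone as unknown, although the name points to a pAc5.1B-type vector. Consistent with that, the feature table shows a Drosophila actin 5C (Ac5) promoter, which gives strong constitutive expression in insect cells, and an SV40 polyadenylation signal downstream of the coding region. In bacteria the plasmid is maintained through a ColE1/pUC-type origin and selected with ampicillin via the β-lactamase gene and its own promoter. The record lists it as low copy even though the annotated origin is of the high-copy type. Short fragments annotated as SV40 large T antigen and a tetracycline resistance gene appear to be backbone remnants rather than functional elements.

The open reading frame begins with a fragment of the bacteriophage lambda N protein, followed by an HA epitope, the Tral insert of about 300 nt, and a C-terminal V5 tag. The name also indicates a His6 tag, which is not annotated. The annotation tool labelled the insert as human LSM14B, reflecting homology between Tral and that protein; the record specifies the fly sequence. By name, the insert is the LSm domain carrying an R21E substitution, and the record also notes one silent change, A198C, relative to the reference. The lambda N peptide binds boxB RNA hairpins and is commonly used to tether a fusion protein to a reporter mRNA, while the epitope tags allow detection and immunoprecipitation. The associated publication concerns how Tral and EDC3 associate with DCP1 and Me31B, so the mutant was probably made to probe those interactions, though the record does not state the effect of R21E.
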