Addgene plasmid #145993: pAc5.1B-lambdaN-HA-DmTral-LSm-R21E-V5His6_B
Purpose: Insect Expression of DmTral-LSm-R21E
Depositing lab: Elisa Izaurralde. Depositing organization: Max Planck Institute for Developmental Biology. Publication: Similar modes of interaction enable Trailer Hitch and EDC3 to associate with DCP1 and Me31B in distinct protein complexes. Tritschler F, Eulalio A, Helms S, Schmidt S, Coles M, Weichenrieder O, Izaurralde E, Truffault V. Mol Cell Biol. 2008 Nov . 28(21):6695-708. 10.1128/MCB.00759-08 PubMed 18765641.
Backbone
  Vector backbone: Unknown
  Vector type: Insect Expression
Growth in bacteria
  Bacterial resistance: Ampicillin, 100 μg/mL
  Growth temperature: 37°C
  Growth strain: DH5alpha
  Copy number: Low Copy
Gene/Insert
  Gene/Insert name: DmTral-LSm-R21E (alt names: Trailer Hitch; Dm LSm15)
  Species: D. melanogaster (fly)
  Mutation: one silent mutation A198C compared to the sequence given by: NCBI:NM_140328.4 or UniProt Q9VTZ0.
  Entrez Gene: tral (a.k.a. Dmel_CG10686, BEST:GH08269, CG10686, DmLSm15, Dmel\CG10686, LSm15, Lsm15, Scd6p, TRAL, Tral, anon-EST:Posey139, anon-WO0172774.89, anon-WO02059370.24, p67, p70)
  Cloning method: Unknown
Terms and licenses: Academic/Nonprofit Terms; Industry Terms: Not Available to Industry
Depositor comments: Plasmids from this collection were made available to the research community and donated after the lab closed. Please note that the sequence provided by the depositing laboratory may be theoretical/predicted or based on Sanger sequencing results. There may be discrepancies between sequencing results obtained by Addgene and the depositor sequence. If an Addgene verified sequence is not available, please contact before placing your order to request that our lab fully sequence the plasmid.
How to cite: pAc5.1B-lambdaN-HA-DmTral-LSm-R21E-V5His6_B was a gift from Elisa Izaurralde (Addgene plasmid # 145993 ; http://n2t.net/addgene:145993 ; RRID:Addgene_145993)
